Addgene plasmid #215046: mPlum-PCNA-PuroR
Purpose: Expresses mPlum-PCNA in mammalian cells from a retroviral vector.
Depositing lab: Michele Pagano. Depositing organization: NYU Grossman School of Medicine. Publication: CDK-independent role of D-type cyclins in regulating DNA mismatch repair. Rona G, Miwatani-Minter B, Zhang Q, Goldberg HV, Kerzhnerman MA, Howard JB, Simoneschi D, Lane E, Hobbs JW, Sassani E, Wang AA, Keegan S, Laverty DJ, Piett CG, Pongor LS, Xu ML, Andrade J, Thomas A, Sicinski P, Askenazi M, Ueberheide B, Fenyo D, Nagel ZD, Pagano M. Mol Cell. 2024 Feb 29:S1097-2765(24)00129-1. doi: 10.1016/j.molcel.2024.02.010. PubMed 38458201.
Backbone
  Vector backbone: pBABE
  Vector type: Mammalian Expression, Retroviral
  Selectable markers: Puromycin
Growth in bacteria
  Bacterial resistance: Ampicillin, 100 μg/mL
  Growth temperature: 37°C
  Growth strain: NEB Stable
  Copy number: High Copy
Gene/Insert
  Gene/Insert name: PCNA (alt name: ATLD2)
  Species: H. sapiens (human)
  Entrez Gene: PCNA (a.k.a. ATLD2)
  Promoter: LTR
  Tag / fusion protein: mPlum (N terminal on insert)
  Cloning method: Unknown
  Sequencing primers: 5′ pBABE 5'; 3′ pBABE 3'
Terms and licenses: Academic/Nonprofit Terms; Industry Terms: Not Available to Industry
How to cite: mPlum-PCNA-PuroR was a gift from Michele Pagano (Addgene plasmid # 215046 ; http://n2t.net/addgene:215046 ; RRID:Addgene_215046)
