[The description below was written by a language model from this plasmid's Addgene catalogue record and pLannotate feature annotations shown in this document.]
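Description:
mPlum-PCNA-PuroR is a gammaretroviral expression vector built on the pBABE backbone, designed to deliver a fluorescently tagged human PCNA into mammalian cells. In bacteria it is maintained as a high-copy plasmid through a ColE1/pUC-type origin of replication and selected with ampicillin via the β-lactamase gene and its native promoter. The viral portion is flanked by Moloney murine leukemia virus long terminal repeats and includes a packaging signal (annotated as an MESV Ψ fragment) followed by a truncated gag segment lacking its start codon. Together these allow the transcript to be efficiently encapsidated when the plasmid is introduced into a packaging cell line that supplies the viral proteins in trans. A short stretch upstream of the 3′ LTR is annotated as a ΔU3 fragment, but a full-length LTR follows it, so the vector should not be assumed to be self-inactivating.

The payload is transcribed from the 5′ LTR and consists of an SV40 large T antigen nuclear localization signal, the far-red fluorescent protein mPlum, and the human PCNA coding sequence, in that order. This places the fluorophore at the N terminus of PCNA. PCNA is the sliding clamp that increases DNA polymerase delta processivity and acts in the DNA damage response, so a fluorescent fusion can report its nuclear distribution in live cells, although the record does not state a specific imaging application. Downstream, an internal SV40 enhancer/early promoter drives puromycin N-acetyltransferase, allowing selection of stably transduced cells with puromycin. The plasmid was deposited in connection with a study of D-type cyclins and DNA mismatch repair.
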