Features (pLannotate 1.2.2; 14 found; start..end, strand, type, name):
      8..477     +  LTR            LTR: long terminal repeat from Moloney murine leukemia virus
    601..875     +  misc_feature   MESV Ψ (fragment): packaging signal of murine embryonic stem cell virus
    942..1358    +  CDS            gag (truncated): truncated Moloney murine leukemia virus (MMLV) gag gene lacking the start codon
   1388..1408    +  CDS            SV40 NLS: nuclear localization signal of SV40 (simian virus 40) large T antigen
   1421..2098    +  CDS            mPlum: mPlum is a basic (constitutively fluorescent) red fluorescent protein published in 2004, derived from Discosoma sp.. It has low acid sensitivity.
   2156..2938    +  CDS            PCNA: PCNA_HUMAN - Experimental evidence at protein level: Swiss-Prot protein existence level 1. Auxiliary protein of DNA polymerase delta and is involved in the control of eukaryotic DNA replication by increasing the polymerase's processibility during elongation of the leading strand. Induces a robust stimulatory effect on the 3'-5' exonuclease and 3'- phosphodiesterase, but not apurinic-apyrimidinic (AP) endonuclease, APEX2 activities. Has to be loaded onto DNA in order to be able to stimulate APEX2. Plays a key role in DNA damage response (DDR) by being conveniently positioned at the replication
   2958..3287    +  promoter       SV40 promoter: SV40 enhancer and early promoter
   3297..3896    +  CDS            PuroR: puromycin N-acetyltransferase; pac from Streptomyces alboniger; confers resistance to puromycin
   3995..4116    +  LTR            3' LTR (ΔU3) (fragment): self-inactivating 3' long terminal repeat (LTR) from Moloney murine leukemia virus
   4117..4586    +  LTR            LTR: long terminal repeat from Moloney murine leukemia virus
   4652..4704    -  CDS            lacI (fragment): lac repressor; lacI; The lac repressor binds to the lac operator to inhibit transcription in E. coli. This inhibition can be relieved by adding lactose or isopropyl-β-D-thiogalactopyranoside (IPTG).
   4887..5475    -  rep_origin     ori: high-copy-number ColE1/pMB1/pBR322/pUC origin of replication
   5635..6495    -  CDS            AmpR: β-lactamase; bla; confers resistance to ampicillin, carbenicillin, and related antibiotics
   6496..6600    -  promoter       AmpR promoter: bla
>Addgene plasmid #215046 | mPlum-PCNA-PuroR | addgene full sequence | sequence record 429215 | Addgene NGS Result
CTGCAGCCTGAATATGGGCCAAACAGGATATCTGTGGTAAGCAGTTCCTGCCCCGGCTCAGGGCCAAGAA
CAGATGGAACAGCTGAATATGGGCCAAACAGGATATCTGTGGTAAGCAGTTCCTGCCCCGGCTCAGGGCC
AAGAACAGATGGTCCCCAGATGCGGTCCAGCCCTCAGCAGTTTCTAGAGAACCATCAGATGTTTCCAGGG
TGCCCCAAGGACCTGAAATGACCCTGTGCCTTATTTGAACTAACCAATCAGTTCGCTTCTCGCTTCTGTT
CGCGCGCTTCTGCTCCCCGAGCTCAATAAAAGAGCCCACAACCCCTCACTCGGGGCGCCAGTCCTCCGAT
TGACTGAGTCGCCCGGGTACCCGTGTATCCAATAAACCCTCTTGCAGTTGCATCCGACTTGTGGTCTCGC
TGTTCCTTGGGAGGGTCTCCTCTGAGTGATTGACTACCCGTCAGCGGGGGTCTTTCATTTGGGGGCTCGT
CCGGGATCGGGAGACCCCTGCCCAGGGACCACCGACCCACCACCGGGAGGCAAGCTGGCCAGCAACTTAT
CTGTGTCTGTCCGATTGTCTAGTGTCTATGACTGATTTTATGCGCCTGCGTCGGTACTAGTTAGCTAACT
AGCTCTGTATCTGGCGGACCCGTGGTGGAACTGACGAGTTCTGAACACCCGGCCGCAACCCTGGGAGACG
TCCCAGGGACTTTGGGGGCCGTTTTTGTGGCCCGACCTGAGGAAGGGAGTCGATGTGGAATCCGACCCCG
TCAGGATATGTGGTTCTGGTAGGAGACGAGAACCTAAAACAGTTCCCGCCTCCGTCTGAATTTTTGCTTT
CGGTTTGGAACCGAAGCCGCGCGTCTTGTCTGCTGCAGCGCTGCAGCATCGTTCTGTGTTGTCTCTGTCT
GACTGTGTTTCTGTATTTGTCTGAAAATTAGGGCCAGACTGTTACCACTCCCTTAAGTTTGACCTTAGGT
CACTGGAAAGATGTCGAGCGGATCGCTCACAACCAGTCGGTAGATGTCAAGAAGAGACGTTGGGTTACCT
TCTGCTCTGCAGAATGGCCAACCTTTAACGTCGGATGGCCGCGAGACGGCACCTTTAACCGAGACCTCAT
CACCCAGGTTAAGATCAAGGTCTTTTCACCTGGCCCGCATGGACACCCAGACCAGGTCCCCTACATCGTG
ACCTGGGAAGCCTTGGCTTTTGACCCCCCTCCCTGGGTCAAGCCCTTTGTACACCCTAAGCCTCCGCCTC
CTCTTCCTCCATCCGCCCCGTCTCTCCCCCTTGAACCTCCTCGTTCGACCCCGCCTCGATCCTCCCTTTA
TCCAGCCCTCACTCCTTCTCTAGGCGCCGGCCGGATCCCGCCACCATGGGAGCATCACCAAAAAAGAAGA
GAAAGGTACCGGTGGCTACCATGGTGAGCAAGGGCGAGGAGGTCATCAAGGAGTTCATGCGCTTCAAGGA
GCACATGGAGGGCTCCGTGAACGGCCACGAGTTCGAGATCGAGGGCGAGGGCGAGGGCCGCCCCTACGAG
GGCACCCAGACCGCCAGGCTGAAGGTGACCAAGGGTGGCCCCCTGCCCTTCGCCTGGGACATCCTGTCCC
CTCAGATCATGTACGGCTCCAAGGCCTACGTGAAGCACCCCGCCGACATCCCCGACTACTTGAAGCTGTC
CTTCCCCGAGGGCTTCAAGTGGGAGCGCGTGATGAACTTCGAGGACGGCGGCGTGGTGACCGTGACCCAG
GACTCCTCCCTGCAGGACGGCGAGTTCATCTACAAGGTGAAGGTGCGCGGCACCAACTTCCCCTCCGACG
GCCCCGTAATGCAGAAGAAGACCATGGGCTGGGAGGCCTCCTCCGAGCGGATGTACCCCGAGGACGGCGC
CCTGAAGGGCGAGATGAAGATGAGGCTGAGGCTGAAGGACGGCGGCCACTACGACGCCGAGGTCAAGACC
ACCTACATGGCCAAGAAGCCCGTGCAGCTGCCCGGCGCCTACAAGACCGACATCAAGCTGGACATCACCT
CCCACAACGAGGACTACACCATCGTGGAACAGTACGAGCGCGCCGAGGGCCGCCACTCCACCGGCGCCTC
CGGAGAAGGGCAAGGGCAAGGGCAAGGGCCGGGCCGCGGCTACGCGTATCGATCCATGTTCGAGGCGCGC
CTGGTCCAGGGCTCCATCCTCAAGAAGGTGTTGGAGGCACTCAAGGACCTCATCAACGAGGCCTGCTGGG
ATATTAGCTCCAGCGGTGTAAACCTGCAGAGCATGGACTCGTCCCACGTCTCTTTGGTGCAGCTCACCCT
GCGGTCTGAGGGCTTCGACACCTACCGCTGCGACCGCAACCTGGCCATGGGCGTGAACCTCACCAGTATG
TCCAAAATACTAAAATGCGCCGGCAATGAAGATATCATTACACTAAGGGCCGAAGATAACGCGGATACCT
TGGCGCTAGTATTTGAAGCACCAAACCAGGAGAAAGTTTCAGACTATGAAATGAAGTTGATGGATTTAGA
TGTTGAACAACTTGGAATTCCAGAACAGGAGTACAGCTGTGTAGTAAAGATGCCTTCTGGTGAATTTGCA
CGTATATGCCGAGATCTCAGCCATATTGGAGATGCTGTTGTAATTTCCTGTGCAAAAGACGGAGTGAAAT
TTTCTGCAAGTGGAGAACTTGGAAATGGAAACATTAAATTGTCACAGACAAGTAATGTCGATAAAGAGGA
GGAAGCTGTTACCATAGAGATGAATGAACCAGTTCAACTAACTTTTGCACTGAGGTACCTGAACTTCTTT
ACAAAAGCCACTCCACTCTCTTCAACGGTGACACTCAGTATGTCTGCAGATGTACCCCTTGTTGTAGAGT
ATAAAATTGCGGATATGGGACACTTAAAATACTACTTGGCTCCCAAGATCGAGGATGAAGAAGGATCTTA
GGTCGACCCTGTGGAATGTGTGTCAGTTAGGGTGTGGAAAGTCCCCAGGCTCCCCAGCAGGCAGAAGTAT
GCAAAGCATGCATCTCAATTAGTCAGCAACCAGGTGTGGAAAGTCCCCAGGCTCCCCAGCAGGCAGAAGT
ATGCAAAGCATGCATCTCAATTAGTCAGCAACCATAGTCCCGCCCCTAACTCCGCCCATCCCGCCCCTAA
CTCCGCCCAGTTCCGCCCATTCTCCGCCCCATGGCTGACTAATTTTTTTTATTTATGCAGAGGCCGAGGC
CGCCTCGGCCTCTGAGCTATTCCAGAAGTAGTGAGGAGGCTTTTTTGGAGGCCTAGGCTTTTGCAAAAAG
CTTACCATGACCGAGTACAAGCCCACGGTGCGCCTCGCCACCCGCGACGACGTCCCCAGGGCCGTACGCA
CCCTCGCCGCCGCGTTCGCCGACTACCCCGCCACGCGCCACACCGTCGATCCGGACCGCCACATCGAGCG
GGTCACCGAGCTGCAAGAACTCTTCCTCACGCGCGTCGGGCTCGACATCGGCAAGGTGTGGGTCGCGGAC
GACGGCGCCGCGGTGGCGGTCTGGACCACGCCGGAGAGCGTCGAAGCGGGGGCGGTGTTCGCCGAGATCG
GCCCGCGCATGGCCGAGTTGAGCGGTTCCCGGCTGGCCGCGCAGCAACAGATGGAAGGCCTCCTGGCGCC
GCACCGGCCCAAGGAGCCCGCGTGGTTCCTGGCCACCGTCGGCGTCTCGCCCGACCACCAGGGCAAGGGT
CTGGGCAGCGCCGTCGTGCTCCCCGGAGTGGAGGCGGCCGAGCGCGCCGGGGTGCCCGCCTTCCTGGAGA
CCTCCGCGCCCCGCAACCTCCCCTTCTACGAGCGGCTCGGCTTCACCGTCACCGCCGACGTCGAGGTGCC
CGAAGGACCGCGCACCTGGTGCATGACCCGCAAGCCCGGTGCCTGACGCCCGCCCCACGACCCGCAGCGC
CCGACCGAAAGGAGCGCACGACCCCATGCATCGATAAAATAAAAGATTTTATTTAGTCTCCAGAAAAAGG
GGGGAATGAAAGACCCCACCTGTAGGTTTGGCAAGCTAGCTTAAGTAACGCCATTTTGCAAGGCATGGAA
AAATACATAACTGAGAATAGAGAAGTTCAGATCAAGGTCAGGAACAGATGGAACAGCTGAATATGGGCCA
AACAGGATATCTGTGGTAAGCAGTTCCTGCCCCGGCTCAGGGCCAAGAACAGATGGAACAGCTGAATATG
GGCCAAACAGGATATCTGTGGTAAGCAGTTCCTGCCCCGGCTCAGGGCCAAGAACAGATGGTCCCCAGAT
GCGGTCCAGCCCTCAGCAGTTTCTAGAGAACCATCAGATGTTTCCAGGGTGCCCCAAGGACCTGAAATGA
CCCTGTGCCTTATTTGAACTAACCAATCAGTTCGCTTCTCGCTTCTGTTCGCGCGCTTCTGCTCCCCGAG
CTCAATAAAAGAGCCCACAACCCCTCACTCGGGGCGCCAGTCCTCCGATTGACTGAGTCGCCCGGGTACC
CGTGTATCCAATAAACCCTCTTGCAGTTGCATCCGACTTGTGGTCTCGCTGTTCCTTGGGAGGGTCTCCT
CTGAGTGATTGACTACCCGTCAGCGGGGGTCTTTCACATGCAGCATGTATCAAAATTAATTTGGTTTTTT
TTCTTAAGTATTTACATTAAATGGCCATAGTTGCATTAATGAATCGGCCAACGCGCGGGGAGAGGCGGTT
TGCGTATTGGGCGCTCTTCCGCTTCCTCGCTCACTGACTCGCTGCGCTCGGTCGTTCGGCTGCGGCGAGC
GGTATCAGCTCACTCAAAGGCGGTAATACGGTTATCCACAGAATCAGGGGATAACGCAGGAAAGAACATG
TGAGCAAAAGGCCAGCAAAAGGCCAGGAACCGTAAAAAGGCCGCGTTGCTGGCGTTTTTCCATAGGCTCC
GCCCCCCTGACGAGCATCACAAAAATCGACGCTCAAGTCAGAGGTGGCGAAACCCGACAGGACTATAAAG
ATACCAGGCGTTTCCCCCTGGAAGCTCCCTCGTGCGCTCTCCTGTTCCGACCCTGCCGCTTACCGGATAC
CTGTCCGCCTTTCTCCCTTCGGGAAGCGTGGCGCTTTCTCATAGCTCACGCTGTAGGTATCTCAGTTCGG
TGTAGGTCGTTCGCTCCAAGCTGGGCTGTGTGCACGAACCCCCCGTTCAGCCCGACCGCTGCGCCTTATC
CGGTAACTATCGTCTTGAGTCCAACCCGGTAAGACACGACTTATCGCCACTGGCAGCAGCCACTGGTAAC
AGGATTAGCAGAGCGAGGTATGTAGGCGGTGCTACAGAGTTCTTGAAGTGGTGGCCTAACTACGGCTACA
CTAGAAGAACAGTATTTGGTATCTGCGCTCTGCTGAAGCCAGTTACCTTCGGAAAAAGAGTTGGTAGCTC
TTGATCCGGCAAACAAACCACCGCTGGTAGCGGTGGTTTTTTTGTTTGCAAGCAGCAGATTACGCGCAGA
AAAAAAGGATCTCAAGAAGATCCTTTGATCTTTTCTACGGGGTCTGACGCTCAGTGGAACGAAAACTCAC
GTTAAGGGATTTTGGTCATGAGATTATCAAAAAGGATCTTCACCTAGATCCTTTTGCGGCCGCAAATCAA
TCTAAAGTATATATGAGTAAACTTGGTCTGACAGTTACCAATGCTTAATCAGTGAGGCACCTATCTCAGC
GATCTGTCTATTTCGTTCATCCATAGTTGCCTGACTCCCCGTCGTGTAGATAACTACGATACGGGAGGGC
TTACCATCTGGCCCCAGTGCTGCAATGATACCGCGAGACCCACGCTCACCGGCTCCAGATTTATCAGCAA
TAAACCAGCCAGCCGGAAGGGCCGAGCGCAGAAGTGGTCCTGCAACTTTATCCGCCTCCATCCAGTCTAT
TAATTGTTGCCGGGAAGCTAGAGTAAGTAGTTCGCCAGTTAATAGTTTGCGCAACGTTGTTGCCATTGCT
ACAGGCATCGTGGTGTCACGCTCGTCGTTTGGTATGGCTTCATTCAGCTCCGGTTCCCAACGATCAAGGC
GAGTTACATGATCCCCCATGTTGTGCAAAAAAGCGGTTAGCTCCTTCGGTCCTCCGATCGTTGTCAGAAG
TAAGTTGGCCGCAGTGTTATCACTCATGGTTATGGCAGCACTGCATAATTCTCTTACTGTCATGCCATCC
GTAAGATGCTTTTCTGTGACTGGTGAGTACTCAACCAAGTCATTCTGAGAATAGTGTATGCGGCGACCGA
GTTGCTCTTGCCCGGCGTCAATACGGGATAATACCGCGCCACATAGCAGAACTTTAAAAGTGCTCATCAT
TGGAAAACGTTCTTCGGGGCGAAAACTCTCAAGGATCTTACCGCTGTTGAGATCCAGTTCGATGTAACCC
ACTCGTGCACCCAACTGATCTTCAGCATCTTTTACTTTCACCAGCGTTTCTGGGTGAGCAAAAACAGGAA
GGCAAAATGCCGCAAAAAAGGGAATAAGGGCGACACGGAAATGTTGAATACTCATACTCTTCCTTTTTCA
ATATTATTGAAGCATTTATCAGGGTTATTGTCTCATGAGCGGATACATATTTGAATGTATTTAGAAAAAT
AAACAAATAGGGGTTCCGCGCACATTTCCCCGAAAAGTGCCAC
